>Addgene plasmid #17682 | pcAla12/Ala17 | addgene partial sequence | sequence record 23614 | 17682 with cSrc-1 (ccgtgttgttgacaatctgc)
AGTCGTTTAGTCCGGGACTCGTAGTCATAGAGAGCCACGAAAGTGGTGACGCCGCCAGCCAGTGCCCCGG
CACGCTGCGGCGACGTGACGGTGTCAGAAGTGTTGAAGCCCCCGAAGAGCTTGGGCTCGGTGGCCACGGT
CCCAAAGGAGCGGCTGGGGGTGCGGTGCGTGTCGGGGGCTGCTGTCTTGTTGGGGGTCTGCGAGGCTGGG
AATCCCCCGTGGTGGGTGCTGTCGGGTGGCTCCAGGGCCCGCCGGCGCTGAGCGGGATCCTTAGGCTTGC
TCTTGCTACTCCCCATGGTGGTCGGCTGCACGTCCCAGCTACCGCCTGGCCACAGTGGTACGCGAGGCCA
CCAGCAGAGTCAGCTCAGCTCCTGCAGCACACAGACAAAAGCGTATTTCACAATTACCAATAGCTGTCTT
TCCTGCCTTATCTGGCCGTCAGACCATCCGAGCTGCCTCCAGCCCTAATCCACAGAGGCAACTTGAATAG
TCTAAGGGCAAAACAGGGAAGTTATGTATCATATGCAAAAGCGTGTCTACTATATCCTAAGGGGACTCCT
AATCGCGTACAACCGAAACCCCGCTTTGCGCCTATACATGCCATAGTCCCCTTAGTTAAGCCATGTCCCG
TTACAACCCGACTCGCAAGCGCTATACCACCACCCATGTACTGCCTTATACTATTCTGCTTTCAGGCTGC
CCACAGGCCTTTTGCAGCTTCTTATATTCCGTGTGGTAGCTGATGGAGTTATTAATCATCTTTCTGATGT
TACCGCATACGATTTGCAAAAGGCAAGGCAGGCACACTACTAGCAACAAAATAACTACAAGCCCCAAAAG
CAGTCCTTTCAGCAAATGAACGGCCCATTCTCCTATTCCCCCGAATAGTCCTCGCAGCAATTCAATNATT
GGGTCNCTNTTCCACGCCCGATCTTATTGANATGTTCCTTCATTANCTGGAACTTCTTCTGTATAAANTC
ACTNTGG
