[The description below was written by a language model from this plasmid's Addgene catalogue record.]
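Description:
pcAla12/Ala17 is a mammalian expression plasmid built on the pEVX backbone (about 6.4 kb without the insert) that carries chicken (Gallus gallus) c-src with two point mutations, serine 12 to alanine and serine 17 to alanine. It is propagated in E. coli under ampicillin selection and is recorded as a low-copy plasmid. The insert was introduced by restriction enzyme cloning, and the depositor notes that the construct is based on an earlier plasmid, pM5HHB5. The record does not state the promoter driving c-src expression, the origin of replication, any mammalian selection marker, or any epitope tags, and no feature table is available to fill in these details.

The payload encodes pp60c-src, the non-receptor tyrosine kinase product of the cellular src proto-oncogene. The associated study concerns residues of pp60c-src that are phosphorylated by protein kinases C and A, and the two substituted serines lie in the amino-terminal region of the protein. Replacing serine with alanine removes the hydroxyl group needed for phosphorylation, so this double mutant cannot be phosphorylated at either position. Expressing it in mammalian cells, typically alongside wild-type c-src or the corresponding single-site mutants, lets one test whether phosphorylation at these sites influences Src kinase activity, regulation or biological effects. The construct is therefore best understood as a phosphorylation-site-deficient Src tool for signalling studies.
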