Addgene plasmid #17682: pcAla12/Ala17
Depositing lab: David Shalloway. Depositing organization: Cornell University. Publication: Mutation of amino acids in pp60c-src that are phosphorylated by protein kinases C and A. Yaciuk P, Choi JK, Shalloway D. Mol Cell Biol. 1989 Jun . 9(6):2453-63. PubMed 2474754.
Backbone
  Vector backbone: pEVX
  Backbone size w/o insert (bp): 6400
  Vector type: Mammalian Expression
Growth in bacteria
  Bacterial resistance: Ampicillin, 100 μg/mL
  Growth temperature: 37°C
  Growth strain: DH5alpha
  Copy number: Low Copy
Gene/Insert
  Gene/Insert name: c-src S12A S17A (alt names: c-Src; src)
  Species: G. gallus (chicken)
  Mutation: Ser 12 changed to Ala. Ser 17 changed to Ala.
  Entrez Gene: SRC (a.k.a. PP60C-SCR, SDR, c-src)
  Cloning method: Restriction Enzyme
  Sequencing primers: 5′ n/a
Terms and licenses: Academic/Nonprofit Terms; Industry Terms: Not Available to Industry
Depositor comments: Based on plasmid pM5HHB5.
How to cite: pcAla12/Ala17 was a gift from David Shalloway (Addgene plasmid # 17682 ; http://n2t.net/addgene:17682 ; RRID:Addgene_17682)
